Addgene plasmid #12519: pAd-CCN1
Depositing lab: Tong-Chuan He. Depositing organization: University of Chicago. Publication: CCN1/Cyr61 is regulated by the canonical Wnt signal and plays an important role in Wnt3A-induced osteoblast differentiation of mesenchymal stem cells. Si W, Kang Q, Luu HH, Park JK, Luo Q, Song WX, Jiang W, Luo X, Li X, Yin H, Montag AG, Haydon RC, He TC. Mol Cell Biol. 2006 Apr . 26(8):2955-64. 10.1128/MCB.26.8.2955-2964.2006 PubMed 16581771.
Backbone
  Vector backbone: pAdTrace
  Vector type: Mammalian Expression
  Selectable markers: Neomycin (select with G418)
Growth in bacteria
  Bacterial resistance: Kanamycin, 50 μg/mL
  Growth temperature: 37°C
  Growth strain: DH5alpha
  Copy number: High Copy
Gene/Insert
  Gene/Insert name: CCN1 (alt name: Cyr61)
  Species: M. musculus (mouse)
  Entrez Gene: Ccn1 (a.k.a. Cyr61, Igfbp10)
  Cloning method: Restriction Enzyme; 5′ cloning site KpnI (unknown if destroyed); 3′ cloning site XhoI (unknown if destroyed)
  Sequencing primers: 5′ na
Terms and licenses: Academic/Nonprofit Terms; Industry Terms: Not Available to Industry
Depositor comments: pAdTrace is an RFP-based shuttle vector.
How to cite: pAd-CCN1 was a gift from Tong-Chuan He (Addgene plasmid # 12519 ; http://n2t.net/addgene:12519 ; RRID:Addgene_12519)
