[The description below was written by a language model from this plasmid's Addgene catalogue record.]
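Description:
pAd-CCN1 is a mammalian expression plasmid built on the pAdTrace backbone, which the depositor describes as an RFP-based shuttle vector. The name and the "shuttle" designation suggest it belongs to the family of adenoviral transfer plasmids, in which a gene of interest is first cloned into a small bacterial plasmid and then moved into an adenoviral genome to produce recombinant virus. However, the record does not list adenoviral homology arms, packaging elements or the recombination partner, and no feature table is available to confirm the layout. In bacteria the plasmid is maintained at high copy number under kanamycin selection. The catalogue entry also lists neomycin (G418) as the selectable marker for mammalian cells.

The insert is mouse CCN1, also known as Cyr61 or Igfbp10, a secreted matricellular protein of the CCN family. It was placed in the vector by restriction cloning between KpnI at the 5′ end and XhoI at the 3′ end, and it is not recorded whether these sites survived cloning. The promoter driving CCN1 is not stated, nor are any epitope tags or fusions. The red fluorescent protein marker carried by the backbone would be expected to let transfected or transduced cells be identified by fluorescence, although the record does not describe how it is expressed relative to the insert.

The associated publication examines CCN1/Cyr61 as a target of canonical Wnt signalling and its role in Wnt3A-induced osteoblast differentiation of mesenchymal stem cells. This fits use of the construct for overexpressing CCN1 in such cells while tracking delivery by RFP.
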