>Addgene plasmid #12519 | pAd-CCN1 | addgene partial sequence | sequence record 18976 | 12519 with BGHrev
AGCTTCTCGAGTTAGTCCCTGAACTTGTGGATGTCATTGAATAGGCTGTACAGTCGGAACGATGCCTCGT
TGGGATGCGGGCAGTTGTAGTTACATTTGCAGGACTGGATCATCATGACATTCTTGGAAAACATCTCTCC
ATCTTCGCATCGGAACCGCATCTTCACAGTTCTGGTCTGCAGAGGTGTGCAGCACCGGCCATCTACGCAG
GAGCCGCAGTATTTGGGCCGGTATTTCTTGACACTGGAGCATCCTGCATAAGTAAATCTGACTGGTTCTG
GGGATTTCTTGGTCTTGCTGCATTTCTTGCCCTTTTTTAGGCTGCTGTACACTGGTTGTCCACAAGGACG
CACTTCACAGATCCGGGTCTCTTTCACCAGGCGGCACTCTGGGTTGTCATTGGTAACTCGTGTGGAGATG
CCAGTTCCGCAGCTCTTGGAGCACTGGGACCAAGACGTGGTCTGAACGATGCATTTCTGGCCATGGGCGT
GCAGAGGGTTGAAAAGAACTCGCGGTTCGGTGCCAAAGACAGGAAGCCTCTTCAGTGAGCTGCCTTTTCC
AATTGCGATTAACTCATTGTTTCTCGTTAACTCCACCTCCGAGGCATCGAGTCCGAGGAGGTCATCCTGG
TCGTCCAGGGAGTCCTTAATGCTGTCTTCATCACAAACCCACTCTTCACAGCACTGCCCGCTGACTTTCA
CCAGCCGGGGGTTGGGACAGCCCAGATTGGGGAGAGACAGTTCTTGGGGACACAGAGGAATGCAGCCCAC
GGCGCCATCAATACATGTGCACTGGTGTTTACAGTTGGGCTGGAAGCTTTCCCCGTTTTGGTAGATTCTG
GAGTTATATTCACAGGGGTCTGCCTTCTGACTGAGCTCTGCAGATCCCTTTCAGAGCGGTGGAGCTGGCG
CCGAAAATTGCATTCAAACCCCTTGGTGTGGTCGCAGGGCTGAGTTTTGCTGCAGTCCTCGTTGAGTTGT
